Addgene plasmid #91111: pTRANS_212
Purpose: (Empty Backbone) Transformation, Type: T-DNA, Plant Selection: 2x35S:hpt II, Viral Replication: ToLCV
Depositing lab: Daniel Voytas. Depositing organization: University of Minnesota. Publication: A multi-purpose toolkit to enable advanced genome engineering in plants. Cermak T, Curtin SJ, Gil-Humanes J, Cegan R, Kono TJY, Konecna E, Belanto JJ, Starker CG, Mathre JW, Greenstein RL, Voytas DF. Plant Cell. 2017 May 18. pii: tpc.00922.2016. doi: 10.1105/tpc.16.00922. PubMed 28522548.
Backbone
  Vector backbone: pCAMBIA
  Vector type: Plant Expression
  Selectable markers: Hygromycin
Growth in bacteria
  Bacterial resistance: Kanamycin, 50 μg/mL
  Growth temperature: 37°C
  Growth strain: ccdB Survival
  Copy number: High Copy
Gene/Insert
  Gene/Insert name: None
Terms and licenses: Academic/Nonprofit Terms; Industry Terms: Not Available to Industry
Depositor comments: BsaI, Esp3I and SapI sites removed from the backbone
How to cite: pTRANS_212 was a gift from Daniel Voytas (Addgene plasmid # 91111 ; http://n2t.net/addgene:91111 ; RRID:Addgene_91111)
