[The description below was written by a language model from this plasmid's Addgene catalogue record and pLannotate feature annotations shown in this document.]
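Description:
pTRANS_212 is an empty pCAMBIA-derived T-DNA binary vector from a modular plant genome engineering toolkit, designed as a transformation backbone that delivers cargo on a geminivirus replicon based on tomato leaf curl virus (ToLCV). It replicates in E. coli from a high-copy ColE1/pMB1-type origin (with the pBR322 bom region) and in Agrobacterium through the pVS1 oriV, RepA and StaA functions, with bacterial selection by a kanamycin resistance gene (aphA-3) located outside the T-DNA. The depositor notes that BsaI, Esp3I and SapI sites were removed from the backbone, which keeps it compatible with type IIS restriction enzyme assembly.

Between the nopaline-type left and right border repeats, the T-DNA carries a plant selection cassette in which an enhanced (duplicated-enhancer) CaMV 35S promoter drives the hygromycin phosphotransferase gene, terminated by the CaMV poly(A) signal. Next comes a placeholder cassette containing a chloramphenicol resistance gene and the ccdB toxin gene flanked by attR1 and attR2 sequences. ccdB provides counter-selection against unmodified vector once an insert replaces the cassette, and it is the reason the empty plasmid must be maintained in a ccdB-tolerant strain. Downstream lie a NOS terminator and annotated geminiviral coding sequences for Rep, the initiator of rolling-circle replication, and REn, the replication enhancer. These would support amplification of the replicon in plant cells after T-DNA delivery. The viral intergenic regions that would define the replicon boundaries are not annotated in the feature table. No insert is present, and users are expected to add their own nuclease, guide RNA or donor template modules.
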