Features (pLannotate 1.2.2; 27 found; start..end, strand, type, name):
    291..1085    -  CDS            KanR: aminoglycoside phosphotransferase; aphA-3; confers resistance to kanamycin
   1510..1534    +  misc_feature   LB T-DNA repeat: left border repeat from nopaline C58 T-DNA
   1612..1786    -  polyA_signal   CaMV poly(A) signal: cauliflower mosaic virus polyadenylation signal
   1827..2852    -  CDS            HygR: aminoglycoside phosphotransferase from E. coli; aph(4)-Ia; confers resistance to hygromycin
   2919..3595    -  promoter       CaMV 35S promoter (enhanced): cauliflower mosaic virus 35S promoter with a duplicated enhancer region
   3685..3773    +  CDS            lacI (fragment): lac repressor; lacI; The lac repressor binds to the lac operator to inhibit transcription in E. coli. This inhibition can be relieved by adding lactose or isopropyl-β-D-thiogalactopyranoside (IPTG).
   3786..3807    +  protein_bind   CAP binding site: CAP binding activates transcription in the presence of cAMP. E. coli catabolite activator protein
   3822..3852    +  promoter       lac promoter: promoter for the E. coli lac operon
   3856..3878    +  protein_bind   lac operator (fragment): The lac repressor binds to the lac operator to inhibit transcription in E. coli. This inhibition can be relieved by adding lactose or isopropyl-β-D-thiogalactopyranoside (IPTG). lac repressor encoded by lacI
   4262..4386    +  protein_bind   attR1: mutant version of attR; recombination site for the Gateway® LR reaction LR Clonase™
   4411..4441    +  promoter       lac UV5 promoter: E. coli lac promoter with an "up" mutation
   4465..4494    +  promoter       cat promoter (fragment): promoter of the E. coli cat gene encoding chloramphenicol acetyltransferase
   4495..5175    +  CDS            CmR: chloramphenicol acetyltransferase confers resistance to chloramphenicol
   5332..5490    +  CDS            ccdA (fragment): CCDA_ECO57 - Also known as H, letA. Experimental evidence at protein level: Swiss-Prot protein existence level 1. Antitoxin component of a type II toxin-antitoxin (TA) system which inhibits the post-segregational killing (PSK) of plasmid-free cells, also referred to as a plasmid addiction system. Binds to and blocks the activity of CcdB; will also remove bound CcdB protein from the CcdB-GyrA complex by forming a CcdA-CcdB complex, a process termed rejuvenation. Functions as a transcriptional corepressor for the ccdAB operon, repression also requires CcdB (By similarity). From Escherichia coli
   5495..5800    +  CDS            ccdB: CcdB, a bacterial toxin that poisons DNA gyrase; ccdB; Plasmids containing the ccdB gene cannot be propagated in standard E. coli strains.
   5841..5965    -  protein_bind   attR2: mutant version of attR; recombination site for the Gateway® LR reaction LR Clonase™
   6006..6254    -  terminator     NOS terminator: nopaline synthase terminator and poly(A) signal
   6268..6669    -  CDS            REN_TYLCI: Experimental evidence at protein level: Swiss-Prot protein existence level 1. Increases viral DNA accumulation. Enhances infectivity and symptom expression (By similarity). From Tomato yellow leaf curl virus (strain Israel) (TYLCV).
   6741..7802    -  CDS            REP_TLCVA: Experimental evidence at protein level: Swiss-Prot protein existence level 1. Essential for the replication of viral ssDNA. The closed circular ssDNA genome is first converted to a superhelical dsDNA. Rep binds a specific region at the genome origin of replication. It introduces an endonucleolytic nick within the conserved sequence 5'- TAATATTAC-3' in the intergenic region of the genome present in all geminiviruses, thereby initiating the rolling circle replication (RCR). Following cleavage, binds covalently to the 5'-phosphate of DNA as a tyrosyl ester. The cleavage gives rise to a free 3'-OH
   8125..8149    +  misc_feature   RB T-DNA repeat: right border repeat from nopaline C58 T-DNA
   8489..8890    +  CDS            Y4CG_SINFN (fragment): Protein inferred from homology: Swiss-Prot protein existence level 3. From Sinorhizobium fredii (strain NBRC 101917 / NGR234).
   9450..10079   +  CDS            pVS1 StaA: stability protein from the Pseudomonas plasmid pVS1 (Heeb et al., 2000)
  10508..11581   +  CDS            pVS1 RepA: replication protein from the Pseudomonas plasmid pVS1 (Heeb et al., 2000)
  11647..11841   +  rep_origin     pVS1 oriV: origin of replication for the Pseudomonas plasmid pVS1 (Heeb et al., 2000)
  12044..12083   +  CDS            rop (fragment): Rop protein, which maintains plasmids at low copy number; rop
  12185..12325   +  misc_feature   bom: basis of mobility region from pBR322
  12511..204     -  rep_origin     ori (across the origin): high-copy-number ColE1/pMB1/pBR322/pUC origin of replication
>Addgene plasmid #91111 | pTRANS_212 | addgene full sequence | sequence record 182117 | Addgene NGS Result
GTAGGCGGTGCTACAGAGTTCTTGAAGTGGTGGCCTAACTACGGCTACACTAGAAGGACAGTATTTGGTA
TCTGCGCTCTGCTGAAGCCAGTTACCTTCGGAAAAAGAGTTGGTAGCTCTTGATCCGGCAAACAAACCAC
CGCTGGTAGCGGTGGTTTTTTTGTTTGCAAGCAGCAGATTACGCGCAGAAAAAAAGGATCTCAAGAAGAT
CCTTTGATCTTTTCTACGGGGTCTGACGCTCAGTGGAACGAAAACTCACGTTAAGGGATTTTGGTCATGC
ATTCTAGGTACTAAAACAATTCATCCAGTAAAATATAATATTTTATTTTCTCCCAATCAGGCTTGATCCC
CAGTAAGTCAAAAAATAGCTCGACATACTGTTCTTCCCCGATATCCTCCCTGATCGACCGGACGCAGAAG
GCAATGTCATACCACTTGTCCGCCCTGCCGCTTCTCCCAAGATCAATAAAGCCACTTACTTTGCCATCTT
TCACAAAGATGTTGCTGTCTCCCAGGTCGCCGTGGGAAAAGACAAGTTCCTCTTCGGGCTTTTCCGTCTT
TAAAAAATCATACAGCTCGCGCGGATCTTTAAATGGAGTGTCTTCTTCCCAGTTTTCGCAATCCACATCG
GCCAGATCGTTATTCAGTAAGTAATCCAATTCGGCTAAGCGGCTGTCTAAGCTATTCGTATAGGGACAAT
CCGATATGTCGATGGAGTGAAAGAGCCTGATGCACTCCGCATACAGCTCGATAATCTTTTCAGGGCTTTG
TTCATCTTCATACTCTTCCGAGCAAAGGACGCCATCGGCCTCACTCATGAGCAGATTGCTCCAGCCATCA
TGCCGTTCAAAGTGCAGGACCTTTGGAACAGGCAGCTTTCCTTCCAGCCATAGCATCATGTCCTTTTCCC
GTTCCACATCATAGGTGGTCCCTTTATACCGGCTGTCCGTCATTTTTAAATATAGGTTTTCATTTTCTCC
CACCAGCTTATATACCTTAGCAGGAGACATTCCTTCCGTATCTTTTACGCAGCGGTATTTTTCGATCAGT
TTTTTCAATTCCGGTGATATTCTCATTTTAGCCATTTATTATTTCCTTCCTCTTTTCTACAGTATTTAAA
GATACCCCAAGAAGCTAATTATAACAAGACGAACTCCAATTCACTGTTCCTTGCATTCTAAAACCTTAAA
TACCAGAAAACAGCTTTTTCAAAGTTGTTTTCAAAGTTGGCGTATAACATAGTATCGACGGAGCCGATTT
TGAAACCGCGGTGATCACAGGCAGCAACGCTCTGTCATCGTTACAATCAACATGCTACCCTCCGCGAGAT
CATCCGTGTTTCAAACCCGGCAGCTTAGTTGCCGTTCTTCCGAATAGCATCGGTAACATGAGCAAAGTCT
GCCGCCTTACAACGGCTCTCCCGCTGACGCCGTCCCGGACTGATGGGCTGCCTGTATCGAGTGGTGATTT
TGTGCCGAGCTGCCGGTCGGGGAGCTGTTGGCTGGCTGGTGGCAGGATATATTGTGGTGTAAACAAATTG
ACGCTTAGACAACTTAATAACACATTGCGGACGTTTTTAATGTACTGAATTAACGCCGAATTAATTCGGG
GGATCTGGATTTTAGTACTGGATTTTGGTTTTAGGAATTAGAAATTTTATTGATAGAAGTATTTTACAAA
TACAAATACATACTAAGGGTTTCTTATATGCTCAACACATGAGCGAAACCCTATAGGAACCCTAATTCCC
TTATCTGGGAACTACTCACACATTATTATGGAGAAACTCGAGCTTGTCGATCGACAGATCCCGGTCGGCA
TCTACTCTATTTCTTTGCCCTCGGACGAGTGCTGGGGCGTCGGTTTCCACTATCGGCGAGTACTTCTACA
CAGCCATCGGTCCAGACGGCCGCGCTTCTGCGGGCGATTTGTGTACGCCCGACAGTCCCGGCTCCGGATC
GGACGATTGCGTCGCATCGACCCTGCGCCCAAGCTGCATCATCGAAATTGCCGTCAACCAAGCTCTGATA
GAGTTGGTCAAGACCAATGCGGAGCATATACGCCCGGAGTCGTGGCGATCCTGCAAGCTCCGGATGCCTC
CGCTCGAAGTAGCGCGTCTGCTGCTCCATACAAGCCAACCACGGCCTCCAGAAGAAGATGTTGGCGACCT
CGTATTGGGAATCCCCGAACATCGCCTCGCTCCAGTCAATGACCGCTGTTATGCGGCCATTGTCCGTCAG
GACATTGTTGGAGCCGAAATCCGCGTGCACGAGGTGCCGGACTTCGGGGCAGTCCTCGGCCCAAAGCATC
AGCTCATCGAGAGCCTGCGCGACGGACGCACTGACGGTGTCGTCCATCACAGTTTGCCAGTGATACACAT
GGGGATCAGCAATCGCGCATATGAAATCACGCCATGTAGTGTATTGACCGATTCCTTGCGGTCCGAATGG
GCCGAACCCGCTCGTCTGGCTAAGATCGGCCGCAGCGATCGCATCCATGGCCTCCGCGACCGGCTGCAGA
ACAGCGGGCAGTTCGGTTTCAGGCAGGTCTTGCAACGTGACACCCTGTGCACGGCGGGAGATGCAATAGG
TCAGGCTCTCGCTGAATTCCCCAATGTCAAGCACTTCCGGAATCGGGAGCGCGGCCGATGCAAAGTGCCG
ATAAACATAACGATCTTTGTAGAAACCATCGGCGCAGCTATTTACCCGCAGGACATATCCACGCCCTCCT
ACATCGAAGCTGAAAGCACGAGATTCTTCGCCCTCCGAGAGCTGCATCAGGTCGGACACGCTGTCGAACT
TTTCGATCAGAAACTTCTCGACAGACGTCGCGGTGAGTTCAGGCTTTTTCATATCTCATTGCCCCCCGGA
TCTGCGAAAGCTCGAGAGAGATAGATTTGTAGAGAGAGACTGGTGATTTCAGCGTGTCCTCTCCAAATGA
AATGAACTTCCTTATATAGAGGAAGGGTCTTGCGAAGGATAGTGGGATTGTGCGTCATCCCTTACGTCAG
TGGAGATATCACATCAATCCACTTGCTTTGAAGACGTGGTTGGAACGTCTTCTTTTTCCACGATGCTCCT
CGTGGGTGGGGGTCCATCTTTGGGACCACTGTCGGCAGAGGCATCTTGAACGATAGCCTTTCCTTTATCG
CAATGATGGCATTTGTAGGTGCCACCTTCCTTTTCTACTGTCCTTTTGATGAAGTGACAGATAGCTGGGC
AATGGAATCCGAGGAGGTTTCCCGATATTACCCTTTGTTGAAAAGTCTCAATAGCCCTTTGGTCTTCTGA
GACTGTATCTTTGATATTCTTGGAGTAGACGAGAGTGTCGTGCTCCACCATGTTCACATCAATCCACTTG
CTTTGAAGACGTGGTTGGAACGTCTTCTTTTTCCACGATGCTCCTCGTGGGTGGGGGTCCATCTTTGGGA
CCACTGTCGGCAGAGGCATCTTGAACGATAGCCTTTCCTTTATCGCAATGATGGCATTTGTAGGTGCCAC
CTTCCTTTTCTACTGTCCTTTTGATGAAGTGACAGATAGCTGGGCAATGGAATCCGAGGAGGTTTCCCGA
TATTACCCTTTGTTGAAAAGTCTCAATAGCCCTTTGGTCTTCTGAGACTGTATCTTTGATATTCTTGGAG
TAGACGAGAGTGTCGTGCTCCACCATGTTGGCAAGCTGCTCTAGCCAATACGCAAACCGCCTCTCCCCGC
GCGTTGGCCGATTCATTAATGCAGCTGGCACGACAGGTTTCCCGACTGGAAAGCGGGCAGTGAGCGCAAC
GCAATTAATGTGAGTTAGCTCACTCATTAGGCACCCCAGGCTTTACACTTTATGCTTCCGGCTCGTATGT
TGTGTGGAATTGTGAGCGGATAACAATTTCACACAGGAAACAGCTATGACATGATTACGAATTCGAGCTC
AAAGTTTAACGCGTCGATTAAGTTGACTTGGTCAATCGGTGTCTCTCAACTCTCTCTATGTATCGGTGTA
TTGGAGTCCTATATATATGGAGACTCTAATGGCATAAATGTAAATATGGAACTTTAAATCAAAACCCTTA
CGCTCCAAAAAGCGGCCATCCGTATAATATTACCGGATGGCCGCGATTTTTTTTTTGGACCCCACAACGC
AATAACTGACAAAGACATGCGGACCAATCACCTGACGCGCTCAAAGCTTAATTGTTTTGTGTTTTCTATT
TAAACTTGGGCACCAAGTATTGTAGTTCGTACTACAAGTTTGTACCGATCAAAAGCAGGTGACAAGTTTG
TACAAAAAAGCTGAACGAGAAACGTAAAATGATATAAATATCAATATATTAAATTAGATTTTGCATAAAA
AACAGACTACATAATACTGTAAAACACAACATATCCAGTCACTATGGCGGCCGCATTAGGCACCCCAGGC
TTTACACTTTATGCTTCCGGCTCGTATAATGTGTGGATTTTGAGTTAGGATCCGTCGAGATTTTCAGGAG
CTAAGGAAGCTAAAATGGAGAAAAAAATCACTGGATATACCACCGTTGATATATCCCAATGGCATCGTAA
AGAACATTTTGAGGCATTTCAGTCAGTCGCTCAATGTACCTATAACCAGACCGTTCAGCTGGATATTACG
GCCTTTTTAAAGACCGTAAAGAAAAATAAGCACAAGTTTTATCCGGCCTTTATTCACATTCTTGCCCGCC
TGATGAATGCTCATCCGGAATTCCGTATGGCAATGAAAGACGGTGAGCTGGTGATATGGGATAGTGTTCA
CCCTTGTTACACCGTTTTCCATGAGCAAACTGAAACGTTTTCATCGCTCTGGAGTGAATACCACGACGAT
TTCCGGCAGTTTCTACACATATATTCGCAAGATGTGGCGTGTTACGGTGAAAACCTGGCCTATTTCCCTA
AAGGGTTTATTGAGAATATGTTTTTCGTCTCAGCCAATCCCTGGGTGAGTTTCACCAGTTTTGATTTAAA
CGTGGCCAATATGGACAACTTCTTCGCCCCCGTTTTCACCATGGGCAAATATTATACGCAAGGCGACAAG
GTGCTGATGCCGCTGGCGATTCAGGTTCATCATGCCGTTTGTGATGGCTTCCATGTCGGCAGAATGCTTA
ATGAATTACAACAGTACTGCGATGAGTGGCAGGCGGGGCGTAATCTAGAGGATCCGGCTTACTAAAAGCC
AGATAACAGTATGCGTATTTGCGCGCTGATTTTTGCGGTATAAGAATATATACTGATATGTATACCCGAA
GTATGTCAAAAAGAGGTATGCTATGAAGCAGCGTATTACAGTGACAGTTGACAGCGACAGCTATCAGTTG
CTCAAGGCATATATGATGTCAATATCTCCGGTCTGGTAAGCACAACCATGCAGAATGAAGCCCGTCGTCT
GCGTGCCGAACGCTGGAAAGCGGAAAATCAGGAAGGGATGGCTGAGGTCGCCCGGTTTATTGAAATGAAC
GGCTCTTTTGCTGACGAGAACAGGGGCTGGTGAAATGCAGTTTAAGGTTTACACCTATAAAAGAGAGAGC
CGTTATCGTCTGTTTGTGGATGTACAGAGTGATATTATTGACACGCCCGGGCGACGGATGGTGATCCCCC
TGGCCAGTGCACGTCTGCTGTCAGATAAAGTCCCCCGTGAACTTTACCCGGTGGTGCATATCGGGGATGA
AAGCTGGCGCATGATGACCACCGATATGGCCAGTGTGCCGGTCTCCGTTATCGGGGAAGAAGTGGCTGAT
CTCAGCCACCGCGAAAATGACATCAAAAACGCCATTAACCTGATGTTCTGGGGAATATAAATGTCAGGCT
CCCTTATACACAGCCAGTCTGCAGGTCGACCATAGTGACTGGATATGTTGTGTTTTACAGTATTATGTAG
TCTGTTTTTTATGCAAAATCTAATTTAATATATTGATATTTATATCATTTTACGTTTCTCGTTCAGCTTT
CTTGTACAAAGTGGTCACCTGCAAAAAGTGTTTGATCGCCGGCGGTACAAAGTGGTAGTAACATAGATGA
CACCGCGCGCGATAATTTATCCTAGTTTGCGCGCTATATTTTGTTTTCTATCGCGTATTAAATGTATAAT
TGCGGGACTCTAATCATAAAAACCCATCTCATAAATAACGTCATGCATTACATGTTAATTATTACATGCT
TAACGTAATTCAACAGAAATTATATGATAATCATCGCAAGACCGGCAACAGGATTCAATCTTAAGAAACT
TTATTGCCAAATGTTTGAACGATCGGGGAAATTCCTAATAAATATTAAATTTTATTATATGCGAACTGTC
TACAAATGTTGTTTGCGTCAATGCATCCCATAGTACATAATTCACTGCTCTAATTACATTATTCAAACTA
ATTACACCCAAATTATTAAGAAATTTCAACACTTGTGTTTTAAATACCCTTAAGAAACGACCAGTCGGAG
GCTGTGAGGTCATCCAGATTCGGTAGGTTAGGAAACATTTGTGTATCCCCAACACTTTCCTCAGGTTGTG
ATTGAACTGTATCCGGACGGTGATGATGTCTTCGTTCATCACGAAGGGCCGGTTTTGGTGCTCTGTTATC
TTGAAATATAGGGGATTTTGAATCTCCCAGATAAACACGCCATTCTCTGCTTGAGCTGCAGTGATGAGTT
CCCCTGTGCGTGAATCCATGGTCGTGGCAGGTTATTGCTATGAAGTAAGAACAGCCACACGGTAGATCAA
CTCGTCGACGTCTGGTCCCCTTCTTGGCTAGCCTGTGCTGTACTTTGATTGGTACCTGAGTAGAGTGGGC
CTTCGAGGGTGACGAAGGTCGCATTTTTTAAAGCCCAGTTTTTTAGTGCAGAATTCTTTTCCTCATCCAA
GTATTCTTTATAGCTGGAGTTGGGTCCTGGATTGCAGAGGAAGGTAGTGGGAATTCCGCCTTTAATTTGA
ACTGGCTTCCCGTACTTTGTATTTGATTGCCAGTCCCTTTGGGCCCCCATGAATTCTTTAAAGTGCTTTA
GGTAGTGGGGGTCTACGTCATCAATGACGTTGTACCAGGCATCATTACTGTAAACCTTTGGGCTAAGGTC
TAGATGACCACACAAATAATTATGTGGTCCCAATGATCTGGCCCACATAGTCTTCCCCGTCCTACTGTCA
CCCTCAATTACTATACTTATGGGTCTCAGAGGCCGCGCAGCGGGACTGCAGACGTTCTCGGCAGCCCACT
CTTCAAGTTCTTCTGGAACTTGGTCGAAAGAAGAAGATAAAAAAGGTGAAACATAAACATCCATTGGAGG
TGTAAAAATCCTATCTAAATTAGAATTTAAATTGTGAAATTGTAAAACAAAATCTTTGGGAGCTTTCTCC
CTCAATATATTAAGGGCCTGAGCTTTGGACCCTGAATTGATTGCCTCGGCATATGCGTCGTTGGCAGATT
GGCAACCTCCTCTAGCTGATCGTCCATCGACTTGGAAAACTCCATGATCAATGACGTCTCCGTCTTTTTC
CATGTAGGATTTGACATCGCTTGAGCTCTTAGCTCCCTGAATGTTCGGATGGAAATGTGCTGACCTGGTT
GGGGATGTGAGGTCGAAGAATCTATTGTTTTTGCACTGGAACTTTCCTTCGAACTGGATGAGCACATGCA
AGTGAGGAGTCCCATCTTCGTGAAGCTCTCTGCAAATTCTAATAAATTTTTTGAAAGTGGGTGTTTGGAG
ATTTAATAATTTGGGAAAGTGCTCTTCTTTAGTTAGAGAGCACTTGGGATAAGTGAGAAAATAATTTTTG
GCATTTATTTTAAAGCGATTGGGGGCTGCCATGTTGACTTGGTCAATCGGTGTCTCTCAACTCTCTCTAT
GTATCGGTGTATTGGAGTCCTATATATATGGAGACTCTAATGGCATAAATGTAAATATGGAACTTTAAAT
CAAAACCCTTACGCTCCAAAAAGCGGCCATCCGTATAATATTACCGGATGGCCGCGATTTTTTTTTTGGA
CCCCACAACGCAATAACTGACAAAGACATGCGGACCAATCACCTGACGCGCTCAAAGCTTAATTGTTTTG
TGTTTTCTATTTAAACTTGGGCACCAAGTATTGTAGTTCGTACTTGGGGCCCTCGAGTTTAAACTATCAG
TGTTTGACAGGATATATTGGCGGGTAAACCTAAGAGAAAAGAGCGTTTATTAGAATAATCGGATATTTAA
AAGGGCGTGAAAAGGTTTATCCGTTCGTCCATTTGTATGTGCATGCCAACCACAGGGTTCCCCTCGGGAT
CAAAGTACTTTGATCCAACCCCTCCGCTGCTATAGTGCAGTCGGCTTCTGACGTTCAGTGCAGCCGTCTT
CTGAAAACGACATGTCGCACAAGTCCTAAGTTACGCGACAGGCTGCCGCCCTGCCCTTTTCCTGGCGTTT
TCTTGTCGCGTGTTTTAGTCGCATAAAGTAGAATACTTGCGACTAGAACCGGAGACATTACGCCATGAAC
AAGAGCGCCGCCGCTGGCCTGCTGGGCTATGCCCGCGTCAGCACCGACGACCAGGACTTGACCAACCAAC
GGGCCGAACTGCACGCGGCCGGCTGCACCAAGCTGTTTTCCGAGAAGATCACCGGCACCAGGCGCGACCG
CCCGGAGCTGGCCAGGATGCTTGACCACCTACGCCCTGGCGACGTTGTGACAGTGACCAGGCTAGACCGC
CTGGCCCGCAGCACCCGCGACCTACTGGACATTGCCGAGCGCATCCAGGAGGCCGGCGCGGGCCTGCGTA
GCCTGGCAGAGCCGTGGGCCGACACCACCACGCCGGCCGGCCGCATGGTGTTGACCGTGTTCGCCGGCAT
TGCCGAGTTCGAGCGTTCCCTAATCATCGACCGCACCCGGAGCGGGCGCGAGGCCGCCAAGGCCCGAGGC
GTGAAGTTTGGCCCCCGCCCTACCCTCACCCCGGCACAGATCGCGCACGCCCGCGAGCTGATCGACCAGG
AAGGCCGCACCGTGAAAGAGGCGGCTGCACTGCTTGGCGTGCATCGCTCGACCCTGTACCGCGCACTTGA
GCGCAGCGAGGAAGTGACGCCCACCGAGGCCAGGCGGCGCGGTGCCTTCCGTGAGGACGCATTGACCGAG
GCCGACGCCCTGGCGGCCGCCGAGAATGAACGCCAAGAGGAACAAGCATGAAACCGCACCAGGACGGCCA
GGACGAACCGTTTTTCATTACCGAAGAGATCGAGGCGGAGATGATCGCGGCCGGGTACGTGTTCGAGCCG
CCCGCGCACGGCTCAACCGTGCGGCTGCATGAAATCCTGGCCGGTTTGTCTGATGCCAAGCTGGCGGCCT
GGCCGGCCAGCTTGGCCGCTGAAGAAACCGAGCGCCGCCGTCTAAAAAGGTGATGTGTATTTGAGTAAAA
CAGCTTGCGTCATGCGGTCGCTGCGTATATGATGCGATGAGTAAATAAACAAATACGCAAGGGGAACGCA
TGAAGGTTATCGCTGTACTTAACCAGAAAGGCGGGTCAGGCAAGACGACCATCGCAACCCATCTAGCCCG
CGCCCTGCAACTCGCCGGGGCCGATGTTCTGTTAGTCGATTCCGATCCCCAGGGCAGTGCCCGCGATTGG
GCGGCCGTGCGGGAAGATCAACCGCTAACCGTTGTCGGCATCGACCGCCCGACGATTGACCGCGACGTGA
AGGCCATCGGCCGGCGCGACTTCGTAGTGATCGACGGAGCGCCCCAGGCGGCGGACTTGGCTGTGTCCGC
GATCAAGGCAGCCGACTTCGTGCTGATTCCGGTGCAGCCAAGCCCTTACGACATATGGGCCACCGCCGAC
CTGGTGGAGCTGGTTAAGCAGCGCATTGAGGTCACGGATGGAAGGCTACAAGCGGCCTTTGTCGTGTCGC
GGGCGATCAAAGGCACGCGCATCGGCGGTGAGGTTGCCGAGGCGCTGGCCGGGTACGAGCTGCCCATTCT
TGAGTCCCGTATCACGCAGCGCGTGAGCTACCCAGGCACTGCCGCCGCCGGCACAACCGTTCTTGAATCA
GAACCCGAGGGCGACGCTGCCCGCGAGGTCCAGGCGCTGGCCGCTGAAATTAAATCAAAACTCATTTGAG
TTAATGAGGTAAAGAGAAAATGAGCAAAAGCACAAACACGCTAAGTGCCGGCCGTCCGAGCGCACGCAGC
AGCAAGGCTGCAACGTTGGCCAGCCTGGCAGACACGCCAGCCATGAAGCGGGTCAACTTTCAGTTGCCGG
CGGAGGATCACACCAAGCTGAAGATGTACGCGGTACGCCAAGGCAAGACCATTACCGAGCTGCTATCTGA
ATACATCGCGCAGCTACCAGAGTAAATGAGCAAATGAATAAATGAGTAGATGAATTTTAGCGGCTAAAGG
AGGCGGCATGGAAAATCAAGAACAACCAGGCACCGACGCCGTGGAATGCCCCATGTGTGGAGGAACGGGC
GGTTGGCCAGGCGTAAGCGGCTGGGTTGCCTGCCGGCCCTGCAATGGCACTGGAACCCCCAAGCCCGAGG
AATCGGCGTGAGCGGTCGCAAACCATCCGGCCCGGTACAAATCGGCGCGGCGCTGGGTGATGACCTGGTG
GAGAAGTTGAAGGCCGCGCAGGCCGCCCAGCGGCAACGCATCGAGGCAGAAGCACGCCCCGGTGAATCGT
GGCAAGCGGCCGCTGATCGAATCCGCAAAGAATCCCGGCAACCGCCGGCAGCCGGTGCGCCGTCGATTAG
GAAGCCGCCCAAGGGCGACGAGCAACCAGATTTTTTCGTTCCGATGCTCTATGACGTGGGCACCCGCGAT
AGTCGCAGCATCATGGACGTGGCCGTTTTCCGTCTGTCGAAGCGTGACCGACGAGCTGGCGAGGTGATCC
GCTACGAGCTTCCAGACGGGCACGTAGAGGTTTCCGCAGGGCCGGCCGGCATGGCCAGTGTGTGGGATTA
CGACCTGGTACTGATGGCGGTTTCCCATCTAACCGAATCCATGAACCGATACCGGGAAGGGAAGGGAGAC
AAGCCCGGCCGCGTGTTCCGTCCACACGTTGCGGACGTACTCAAGTTCTGCCGGCGAGCCGATGGCGGAA
AGCAGAAAGACGACCTGGTAGAAACCTGCATTCGGTTAAACACCACGCACGTTGCCATGCAGCGTACGAA
GAAGGCCAAGAACGGCCGCCTGGTGACGGTATCCGAGGGTGAAGCCTTGATTAGCCGCTACAAGATCGTA
AAGAGCGAAACCGGGCGGCCGGAGTACATCGAGATCGAGCTAGCTGATTGGATGTACCGCGAGATCACAG
AAGGCAAGAACCCGGACGTGCTGACGGTTCACCCCGATTACTTTTTGATCGATCCCGGCATCGGCCGTTT
TCTCTACCGCCTGGCACGCCGCGCCGCAGGCAAGGCAGAAGCCAGATGGTTGTTCAAGACGATCTACGAA
CGCAGTGGCAGCGCCGGAGAGTTCAAGAAGTTCTGTTTCACCGTGCGCAAGCTGATCGGGTCAAATGACC
TGCCGGAGTACGATTTGAAGGAGGAGGCGGGGCAGGCTGGCCCGATCCTAGTCATGCGCTACCGCAACCT
GATCGAGGGCGAAGCATCCGCCGGTTCCTAATGTACGGAGCAGATGCTAGGGCAAATTGCCCTAGCAGGG
GAAAAAGGTCGAAAAGGCCTCTTTCCTGTGGATAGCACGTACATTGGGAACCCAAAGCCGTACATTGGGA
ACCGGAACCCGTACATTGGGAACCCAAAGCCGTACATTGGGAACCGGTCACACATGTAAGTGACTGATAT
AAAAGAGAAAAAAGGCGATTTTTCCGCCTAAAACTCTTTAAAACTTATTAAAACTCTTAAAACCCGCCTG
GCCTGTGCATAACTGTCTGGCCAGCGCACAGCCCAAGAGCTGCAAAAAGCGCCTACCCTTCGGTCGCTGC
GCTCCCTACGCCCCGCCGCTTCGCGTCGGCCTATCGCGGCCGCTGGCCGCTCAAAAATGGCTGGCCTACG
GCCAGGCAATCTACCAGGGCGCGGACAAGCCGCGCCGTCGCCACTCGACCGCCGGCGCCCACATCAAGGC
ACCCTGCCTCGCGCGTTTCGGTGATGACGGTGAAAACCTCTGACACATGCAGCTCCCGGAAACGGTCACA
GCTTGTCTGTAAGCGGATGCCGGGAGCAGACAAGCCCGTCAGGGCGCGTCAGCGGGTGTTGGCGGGTGTC
GGGGCGCAGCCATGACCCAGTCACGTAGCGATAGCGGAGTGTATACTGGCTTAACTATGCGGCATCAGAG
CAGATTGTACTGAGAGTGCACCATATGCGGTGTGAAATACCGCACAGATGCGTAAGGAGAAAATACCGCA
TCAGGCCCTCTTCCGCTTCCTCGCTCACTGACTCGCTGCGCTCGGTCGTTCGGCTGCGGCGAGCGGTATC
AGCTCACTCAAAGGCGGTAATACGGTTATCCACAGAATCAGGGGATAACGCAGGAAAGAACATGTGAGCA
AAAGGCCAGCAAAAGGCCAGGAACCGTAAAAAGGCCGCGTTGCTGGCGTTTTTCCATAGGCTCCGCCCCC
CTGACGAGCATCACAAAAATCGACGCTCAAGTCAGAGGTGGCGAAACCCGACAGGACTATAAAGATACCA
GGCGTTTCCCCCTGGAAGCTCCCTCGTGCGCTCTCCTGTTCCGACCCTGCCGCTTACCGGATACCTGTCC
GCCTTTCTCCCTTCGGGAAGCGTGGCGCTTTCTCATAGCTCACGCTGTAGGTATCTCAGTTCGGTGTAGG
TCGTTCGCTCCAAGCTGGGCTGTGTGCACGAACCCCCCGTTCAGCCCGACCGCTGCGCCTTATCCGGTAA
CTATCGTCTTGAGTCCAACCCGGTAAGACACGACTTATCGCCACTGGCAGCAGCCACTGGTAACAGGATT
AGCAGAGCGAGGTAT
